>Addgene plasmid #212773 | pCaUra3-CUbo(K63R)-yeGFP | addgene full sequence | sequence record 420591 | Addgene NGS Result
GAACGCGGCCGCCAGCTGAAGCTTCGTACGCTGCAGGTCGACGGGAGCGGAGCAGGTGCTGGTGCTGGTG
CTGGAGCAATTCTGGGAGTGCAGGTGGAAACCATCTCCCCAGGAGACGGGCGCACCTTCCCCAAGCGCGG
CCAGACCTGCGTGGTGCACTACACCGGGATGCTTGAAGATGGAAAGAAATTTGATTCCTCCCGGGACAGA
AACAAGCCCTTTAAGTTTATGCTAGGCAAGCAGGAGGTGATCCGAGGCTGGGAAGAAGGGGTTGCCCAGA
TGAGTGTGGGTCAGAGAGCCAAACTGACTATATCTCCAGATTATGCCTATGGTGCCACTGGGCACCCAGG
CATCATCCCACCACATGCCACTCTCGTCTTCGATGTGGAGCTTCTAAAACTGGAAGGGTCGACCGGTATC
CCTCCAGATCAACAAAGATTGATCTTTGCCGGTAAGCAGCTAGAAGACGGTAGAACGCTGTCTGATTACA
ACATTCAGCGAGAGTCCACCTTACATCTTGTGCTAAGGCTAAGAGGTGTTACTGGATCCGGAGCAGGTGC
TGGTGCTGGTGCTGGAGCAATTCTGTCTAAAGGTGAAGAATTATTCACTGGTGTTGTCCCAATTTTGGTT
GAATTAGATGGTGATGTTAATGGTCACAAATTTTCTGTCTCCGGTGAAGGTGAAGGTGATGCTACTTACG
GTAAATTGACCTTAAAATTTATTTGTACTACTGGTAAATTGCCAGTTCCATGGCCAACCTTAGTCACTAC
TTTCGGTTATGGTGTTCAATGTTTTGCGAGATACCCAGATCATATGAAACAACATGACTTTTTCAAGTCT
GCCATGCCAGAAGGTTATGTTCAAGAAAGAACTATTTTTTTCAAAGATGACGGTAACTACAAGACCAGAG
CTGAAGTCAAGTTTGAAGGTGATACCTTAGTTAATAGAATCGAATTAAAAGGTATTGATTTTAAAGAAGA
TGGTAACATTTTAGGTCACAAATTGGAATACAACTATAACTCTCACAATGTTTACATCATGGCTGACAAA
CAAAAGAATGGTATCAAAGTTAACTTCAAAATTAGACACAACATTGAAGATGGTTCTGTTCAATTAGCTG
ACCATTATCAACAAAATACTCCAATTGGTGATGGTCCAGTCTTGTTACCAGACAACCATTACTTATCCAC
TCAATCTGCCTTATCCAAAGATCCAAACGAAAAGAGAGACCACATGGTCTTGTTAGAATTTGTTACTGCT
GCTGGTATTACCCATGGTATGGATGAATTGTACAAATAACTGCGCGCCACTTCTAAATAAGCGAATTTCT
TATGATTTATGATTTTTATTATTAAATAAGTTATAAAAAAAATAAGTGTATACAAATTTTAAAGTGACTC
TTAGGTTTTAAAACGAAAATTCTTATTCTTGAGTAACTCTTTCCTGTAGGTCAGGTTGCTTTCTCAGGTA
TAGTATGAGGTCGCTCTTATTGACCACACCTCTACCGGCAGATCCGCTAGGGATAACAGGGTAATATAGA
TCTGTTTAGCTTGCCTCGTCCCCGCCGGGTCACCCGGCCAGCGACATGGAGGCCCAGAATACCCTCCTTG
ACAGTCTTGACGTGCGCAGCTCAGGGGCATGATGTGACTGTCGCCCGTACATTTAGCCCATACATCCCCA
TGTATAATCATTTGCATCCATACATTTTGATGGCCGCACGGCGCGAAGCAAAAATTACGGCTCCTCGCTG
CGGACCTGCGAGCAGGGAAACGCTCCCCTCACAGACGCGTTGAATTGTCCCCACGCCGCGCCCCTGTAGA
GAAATATAAAAGGTTAGGATTTGCCACTGAGGTTCTTCTTTCATATACTTCCTTTTAAAATCTTGCTAGG
ATACAGTTCTCACATCACATCCGAACATAAACAACCATGACAGTCAACACTAAGACCTATAGTGAGAGAG
CAGAAACTCATGCCTCACCAGTAGCACAACGATTATTTCGATTAATGGAACTGAAGAAAACCAATTTATG
TGCATCAATTGATGTTGATACCACTAAGGAATTCCTTGAATTAATTGATAAATTGGGTCCTTATGTATGC
TTAATCAAGACTCATATTGATATAATCAATGATTTTTCCTATGAATCCACTATTGAACCATTATTAGAAC
TTTCACGTAAACATCAATTTATGATTTTTGAAGATAGAAAATTTGCTGATATTGGTAATACCGTGAAGAA
ACAATATATTGGTGGAGTTTATAAAATTAGTAGTTGGGCAGATATTACTAATGCTCATGGTGTCACTGGG
AATGGAGTAGTTGAAGGATTAAAACAGGGAGCTAAAGAAACCACCACCAACCAAGAGCCAAGAGGGTTAT
TGATGTTAGCTGAATTATCATCAGTGGGATCATTAGCATATGGAGAATATTCTCAAAAAACTGTTGAAAT
TGCTAAATCCGATAAGGAATTTGTTATTGGATTTATTGCCCAACGTGATATGGGTGGACAAGAAGAAGGA
TTTGATTGGCTTATTATGACACCTGGAGTTGGATTAGATGATAAAGGTGATGGATTAGGACAACAATATA
GAACTGTTGATGAAGTTGTTAGCACTGGAACTGATATTATCATTGTTGGTAGAGGATTGTTTGGTAAAGG
AAGAGATCCAGATATTGAAGGTAAAAGGTATAGAGATGCTGGTTGGAATGCTTATTTGAAAAAGACTGGC
CAATTATAATCAGTACTGACAATAAAAAGATTCTTGTTTTCAAGAACTTGTCATTTGTATAGTTTTTTTA
TATTGTAGTTGTTCTATTTTAATCAAATGTTAGCGTGATTTATATTTTTTTTCGCCTCGACATCATCTGC
CCAGATGCGAAGTTAAGTGCGCAGAAAGTAATATCATGCGTCAATCGTATGTGAATGCTGGTCGCTATAC
TGCTGTCGATTCGATACTAACGCCGCCATCCAGTGTCGAAAACGAGCTCGAATTCATCGATGATATCAGA
TCCACTAGTGGCCTATGCGGCCGCGGATCTGCCGGTCTCCCTATAGTGAGTCGTATTAATTTCGATAAGC
CAGGTTAACCTGCATTAATGAATCGGCCAACGCGCGGGGAGAGGCGGTTTGCGTATTGGGCGCTCTTCCG
CTTCCTCGCTCACTGACTCGCTGCGCTCGGTCGTTCGGCTGCGGCGAGCGGTATCAGCTCACTCAAAGGC
GGTAATACGGTTATCCACAGAATCAGGGGATAACGCAGGAAAGAACATGTGAGCAAAAGGCCAGCAAAAG
GCCAGGAACCGTAAAAAGGCCGCGTTGCTGGCGTTTTTCCATAGGCTCCGCCCCCCTGACGAGCATCACA
AAAATCGACGCTCAAGTCAGAGGTGGCGAAACCCGACAGGACTATAAAGATACCAGGCGTTTCCCCCTGG
AAGCTCCCTCGTGCGCTCTCCTGTTCCGACCCTGCCGCTTACCGGATACCTGTCCGCCTTTCTCCCTTCG
GGAAGCGTGGCGCTTTCTCATAGCTCACGCTGTAGGTATCTCAGTTCGGTGTAGGTCGTTCGCTCCAAGC
TGGGCTGTGTGCACGAACCCCCCGTTCAGCCCGACCGCTGCGCCTTATCCGGTAACTATCGTCTTGAGTC
CAACCCGGTAAGACACGACTTATCGCCACTGGCAGCAGCCACTGGTAACAGGATTAGCAGAGCGAGGTAT
GTAGGCGGTGCTACAGAGTTCTTGAAGTGGTGGCCTAACTACGGCTACACTAGAAGAACAGTATTTGGTA
TCTGCGCTCTGCTGAAGCCAGTTACCTTCGGAAAAAGAGTTGGTAGCTCTTGATCCGGCAAACAAACCAC
CGCTGGTAGCGGTGGTTTTTTTGTTTGCAAGCAGCAGATTACGCGCAGAAAAAAAGGATCTCAAGAAGAT
CCTTTGATCTTTTCTACGGGGTCTGACGCTCAGTGGAACGAAAACTCACGTTAAGGGATTTTGGTCATGA
GATTATCAAAAAGGATCTTCACCTAGATCCTTTTAAATTAAAAATGAAGTTTTAAATCAATCTAAAGTAT
ATATGAGTAAACTTGGTCTGACAGTTACCAATGCTTAATCAGTGAGGCACCTATCTCAGCGATCTGTCTA
TTTCGTTCATCCATAGTTGCCTGACTCCCCGTCGTGTAGATAACTACGATACGGGAGGGCTTACCATCTG
GCCCCAGTGCTGCAATGATACCGCGAGACCCACGCTCACCGGCTCCAGATTTATCAGCAATAAACCAGCC
AGCCGGAAGGGCCGAGCGCAGAAGTGGTCCTGCAACTTTATCCGCCTCCATCCAGTCTATTAATTGTTGC
CGGGAAGCTAGAGTAAGTAGTTCGCCAGTTAATAGTTTGCGCAACGTTGTTGCCATTGCTACAGGCATCG
TGGTGTCACGCTCGTCGTTTGGTATGGCTTCATTCAGCTCCGGTTCCCAACGATCAAGGCGAGTTACATG
ATCCCCCATGTTGTGCAAAAAAGCGGTTAGCTCCTTCGGTCCTCCGATCGTTGTCAGAAGTAAGTTGGCC
GCAGTGTTATCACTCATGGTTATGGCAGCACTGCATAATTCTCTTACTGTCATGCCATCCGTAAGATGCT
TTTCTGTGACTGGTGAGTACTCAACCAAGTCATTCTGAGAATAGTGTATGCGGCGACCGAGTTGCTCTTG
CCCGGCGTCAATACGGGATAATACCGCGCCACATAGCAGAACTTTAAAAGTGCTCATCATTGGAAAACGT
TCTTCGGGGCGAAAACTCTCAAGGATCTTACCGCTGTTGAGATCCAGTTCGATGTAACCCACTCGTGCAC
CCAACTGATCTTCAGCATCTTTTACTTTCACCAGCGTTTCTGGGTGAGCAAAAACAGGAAGGCAAAATGC
CGCAAAAAAGGGAATAAGGGCGACACGGAAATGTTGAATACTCATACTCTTCCTTTTTCAATATTATTGA
AGCATTTATCAGGGTTATTGTCTCATGAGCGGATACATATTTGAATGTATTTAGAAAAATAAACAAATAG
GGGTTCCGCGCACATTTCCCCGAAAAGTGCCACCTGACGTCTAAGAAACCATTATTATCATGACATTAAC
CTATAAAAATAGGCGTATCACGAGGCCCTTTCGTCTCGCGCGTTTCGGTGATGACGGTGAAAACCTCTGA
CACATGCAGCTCCCGGAGACGGTCACAGCTTGTCTGTAAGCGGATGCCGGGAGCAGACAAGCCCGTCAGG
GCGCGTCAGCGGGTGTTGGCGGGTGTCGGGGCTGGCTTAACTATGCGGCATCAGAGCAGATTGTACTGAG
AGTGCACCATATGGACATATTGTCGTTAGAACGCGGCTACAATTAATACATAACCTTATGTATCATACAC
ATACGATTTAGGTGACACTATA
Features (pLannotate 1.2.2; 15 found; start..end, strand, type, name):
     83..405     +  CDS            FKBP (fragment): human FK506-binding protein FKBP12
    415..538     +  CDS            ubiquitin (fragment): Saccharomyces cerevisiae ubiquitin
    584..1299    +  CDS            yeGFP (fragment): yeast-enhanced green fluorescent protein codons optimized for translation in S. cerevisiae and C. albicans
   1321..1508    +  terminator     ADH1 terminator: S. cerevisiae ADH1; transcription terminator for the S. cerevisiae alcohol dehydrogenase 1 (ADH1) gene
   1583..1926    +  promoter       TEF promoter: Ashbya gossypii TEF promoter
   1945..2733    +  CDS            URA3: PYRF_YEAST - Experimental evidence at protein level: Swiss-Prot protein existence level 1. From Saccharomyces cerevisiae (strain ATCC 204508 / S288c) (Baker's yeast).
   2745..2942    +  terminator     TEF terminator: Ashbya gossypii TEF terminator
   3050..3068    -  promoter       T7 promoter: promoter for bacteriophage T7 RNA polymerase
   3090..3143    -  CDS            lacI (fragment): lac repressor; lacI; The lac repressor binds to the lac operator to inhibit transcription in E. coli. This inhibition can be relieved by adding lactose or isopropyl-β-D-thiogalactopyranoside (IPTG).
   3326..3914    -  rep_origin     ori: high-copy-number ColE1/pMB1/pBR322/pUC origin of replication
   4085..4945    -  CDS            AmpR: β-lactamase; bla; confers resistance to ampicillin, carbenicillin, and related antibiotics
   4946..5050    -  promoter       AmpR promoter: bla
   5145..5180    +  CDS            rop (fragment): Rop protein, which maintains plasmids at low copy number; rop
   5282..5333    +  misc_feature   bom (fragment): basis of mobility region from pBR322
   5396..2       +  promoter       SP6 promoter (across the origin): promoter for bacteriophage SP6 RNA polymerase
