[The description below was written by a language model from this plasmid's Addgene catalogue record and pLannotate feature annotations shown in this document.]
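Description:
pCaUra3-CUbo(K63R)-yeGFP is a pYM-series template plasmid for PCR-based C-terminal tagging of genes in budding yeast. It is not meant to be maintained in yeast: the feature table shows no yeast origin of replication or centromere. Instead, the tagging module is amplified with primers carrying homology to a chromosomal target and integrated by homologous recombination at the 3' end of the gene of interest. The plasmid is propagated in E. coli through a high-copy ColE1/pUC-type origin and an ampicillin resistance gene. Flanking T7 and SP6 promoters and short lacI, rop and bom fragments are backbone remnants. The record lists it as an empty backbone with no gene insert.

The cassette begins with a promoterless tag reading frame, so expression of the fusion depends on the endogenous promoter of the tagged gene. Annotated in this frame are a human FKBP12 segment, a fragment of S. cerevisiae ubiquitin, and yeast-enhanced GFP, followed by the ADH1 terminator. The FKBP and partial ubiquitin regions presumably constitute the "CUbo" element, and the name indicates a K63R substitution in the ubiquitin portion, although the annotation does not itself mark this mutation. Downstream lies the selection marker, a URA3 coding sequence between the Ashbya gossypii TEF promoter and terminator. The annotation matched it to the S. cerevisiae protein, but the plasmid name identifies it as the CaUra3 orthologue, a heterologous marker of the kind usually chosen to limit recombination with the host URA3 locus.

The plasmid belongs to the Ubiquiton system, an inducible, linkage-specific polyubiquitylation tool. It lets a protein of interest be tagged with the substrate-side module while yeGFP reports its localisation and abundance. The record does not say what role the K63R variant plays.
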