Addgene plasmid #212773: pCaUra3-CUbo(K63R)-yeGFP
Purpose: (Empty Backbone) C-terminal PCR-based tagging with CUbo(K63R)-yeGFP in budding yeast with CaUra3 selection
Depositing lab: Helle Ulrich. Depositing organization: Institut fuer Molekulare Biologie (IMB Mainz). Publication: Ubiquiton-An inducible, linkage-specific polyubiquitylation tool. Renz C, Asimaki E, Meister C, Albanese V, Petriukov K, Krapoth NC, Wegmann S, Wollscheid HP, Wong RP, Fulzele A, Chen JX, Leon S, Ulrich HD. Mol Cell. 2024 Jan 18;84(2):386-400.e11. doi: 10.1016/j.molcel.2023.11.016. Epub 2023 Dec 15. PubMed 38103558.
Backbone
  Vector backbone: pYM
  Vector type: PCR-based tagging
  Selectable markers: URA3
Growth in bacteria
  Bacterial resistance: Ampicillin, 100 μg/mL
  Growth temperature: 37°C
  Growth strain: Top10
  Copy number: High Copy
Gene/Insert
  Gene/Insert name: None
Terms and licenses: Academic/Nonprofit Terms; Industry Terms: Not Available to Industry
Depositor comments: pHU5172
How to cite: pCaUra3-CUbo(K63R)-yeGFP was a gift from Helle Ulrich (Addgene plasmid # 212773 ; http://n2t.net/addgene:212773 ; RRID:Addgene_212773)
